Addgene plasmid #107429: HBT-CPK30ac-Flag
Purpose: For Arabidopsis mesophyll protoplast transient expression assay
Depositing lab: Jen Sheen. Depositing organization: Massachusetts General Hospital. Publication: Discovery of nitrate-CPK-NLP signalling in central nutrient-growth networks. Liu KH, Niu Y, Konishi M, Wu Y, Du H, Sun Chung H, Li L, Boudsocq M, McCormack M, Maekawa S, Ishida T, Zhang C, Shokat K, Yanagisawa S, Sheen J. Nature. 2017 May 18;545(7654):311-316. doi: 10.1038/nature22077. Epub 2017 May 10. PubMed 28489820.
Backbone
  Vector backbone: pUC19
  Backbone manufacturer: NEB
  Vector type: Bacterial Expression
Growth in bacteria
  Bacterial resistance: Ampicillin, 100 μg/mL
  Growth temperature: 37°C
  Growth strain: DH5alpha
  Copy number: High Copy
Gene/Insert
  Gene/Insert name: CPK30
  Species: A. thaliana (mustard weed)
  Insert size (bp): 966
  Entrez Gene: CPK30 (a.k.a. AT1G74740, ATCPK30, CALCIUM-DEPENDENT PROTEIN KINASE 1A, CDPK1A, F25A4.29, F25A4_29, calcium-dependent protein kinase 30)
  Tag / fusion protein: Flag (C terminal on insert)
  Cloning method: Restriction Enzyme; 5′ cloning site unknown (unknown if destroyed); 3′ cloning site unknown (unknown if destroyed)
Terms and licenses: Academic/Nonprofit Terms; Industry Terms: Not Available to Industry
Depositor comments: Addgene NGS results show that this plasmid contains amino acids 1-322 of the CPK30 translation
How to cite: HBT-CPK30ac-Flag was a gift from Jen Sheen (Addgene plasmid # 107429 ; http://n2t.net/addgene:107429 ; RRID:Addgene_107429)
