[The description below was written by a language model from this plasmid's Addgene catalogue record and pLannotate feature annotations shown in this document.]
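Description:
HBT-CPK30ac-Flag is a 4.5 kb plant transient-expression plasmid built on a pUC19 backbone. The catalogue lists the vector type as bacterial expression, but the stated purpose is expression in Arabidopsis mesophyll protoplasts, and the annotated regulatory elements are plant-specific. In E. coli it is maintained at high copy through the ColE1/pUC origin and selected with ampicillin via the β-lactamase gene and its native promoter. The remaining bacterial annotations (lac promoter and operator, CAP site, and fragments of lacZα, lacI, rop and bom) are remnants of the cloning backbone and have no evident role in the expression cassette.

The payload is a single plant expression unit. The 35SPPDK hybrid promoter, which joins the cauliflower mosaic virus 35S enhancer to the maize C4PPDK basal promoter, drives a fragment of Arabidopsis thaliana CPK30 (AT1G74740, also called CDPK1A), a calcium-dependent protein kinase. The insert of roughly 970 bp is not full length: sequencing shows it encodes amino acids 1–322 of the protein. The "ac" in the name may denote a truncated, constitutively active form, but the record does not state this explicitly. The coding region is fused at its C terminus to a FLAG epitope for immunodetection or immunoprecipitation, and transcription ends at the nopaline synthase (NOS) terminator and polyadenylation signal. A short enhanced-35S fragment annotated at the end of the circular sequence lies directly upstream of the hybrid promoter and is probably part of the same enhancer region. The plasmid carries no plant selectable marker or T-DNA borders, consistent with direct transfection into protoplasts. It comes from work on nitrate–CPK–NLP signalling.
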