Features (pLannotate 1.2.2; 16 found; start..end, strand, type, name):
      1..510     +  promoter       35SPPDK promoter: hybrid promoter consisting of the cauliflower mosaic virus 35S enhancer fused to the maize C4PPDK basal promoter (Yoo et al., 2007)
    537..1508    +  CDS            CPK30 (fragment): CDPKU_ARATH - Also known as CDPK1A. Experimental evidence at protein level: Swiss-Prot protein existence level 1. May play a role in signal transduction pathways that involve calcium as a second messenger. May be a positive regulator controlling stress signal transduction. Acts as a calcium sensor involved in the hormone-signaling pathways. From Arabidopsis thaliana (Mouse-ear cress).
   1515..1535    +  CDS            FLAG (fragment): FLAG® epitope tag, followed by an enterokinase cleavage site
   1544..1796    +  terminator     NOS terminator: nopaline synthase terminator and poly(A) signal
   1797..1813    -  promoter       tet promoter (fragment): E. coli promoter for tetracycline efflux protein gene
   1859..1875    -  protein_bind   lac operator: The lac repressor binds to the lac operator to inhibit transcription in E. coli. This inhibition can be relieved by adding lactose or isopropyl-β-D-thiogalactopyranoside (IPTG). lac repressor encoded by lacI
   1883..1913    -  promoter       lac promoter: promoter for the E. coli lac operon
   1928..1949    -  protein_bind   CAP binding site: CAP binding activates transcription in the presence of cAMP. E. coli catabolite activator protein
   1962..2054    -  CDS            lacI (fragment): lac repressor; lacI; The lac repressor binds to the lac operator to inhibit transcription in E. coli. This inhibition can be relieved by adding lactose or isopropyl-β-D-thiogalactopyranoside (IPTG).
   2237..2825    -  rep_origin     ori: high-copy-number ColE1/pMB1/pBR322/pUC origin of replication
   2996..3856    -  CDS            AmpR: β-lactamase; bla; confers resistance to ampicillin, carbenicillin, and related antibiotics
   3857..3961    -  promoter       AmpR promoter: bla
   4056..4091    +  CDS            rop (fragment): Rop protein, which maintains plasmids at low copy number; rop
   4193..4292    +  misc_feature   bom (fragment): basis of mobility region from pBR322
   4298..4452    -  CDS            lacZα (fragment): LacZα fragment of β-galactosidase; lacZ fragment
   4474..4547    +  promoter       CaMV 35S promoter (enhanced) (fragment): cauliflower mosaic virus 35S promoter with a duplicated enhancer region
>Addgene plasmid #107429 | HBT-CPK30ac-Flag | addgene full sequence | sequence record 208279 | Addgene NGS Result
TGAGACTTTTCAACAAAGGGTAATATCGGGAAACCTCCTCGGATTCCATTGCCCAGCTATCTGTCACTTC
ATCAAAAGGACAGTAGAAAAGGAAGGTGGCACCTACAAATGCCATCATTGCGATAAAGGAAAGGCTATCG
TTCAAGATGCCTCTGCCGACAGTGGTCCCAAAGATGGACCCCCACCCACGAGGAGCATCGTGGAAAAAGA
AGACGTTCCAACCACGTCTTCAAAGCAAGTGGATTGATGTGATATCTCCACTGACGTAAGGGATGACGCA
CAATCCCACTATCCTTCGCCCCAAGCTTGGGCCCAAGCTTGGGTCGCGCCCCACGGATGGTATAAGAATA
AAGGCATTCCGCGTGCAGGATTCACCCGTTCGCCTCTCACCTTTTCGCTGTACTCACTCGCCACACACAC
CCCCTCTCCAGCTCCGTTGGAGCTCCGGACAGCAGCAGGCGCGGGGCGGTCACGTAGTAAGCAGCTCTCG
GCTCCCTCTCCCCTTGCTCCATATGATCGTGCAACCCATCGGATCCATGGGTAATTGTATCGCCTGCGTC
AAGTTTGACCCAGACAACTCAAAACCAAACCAGAAGAAGAAACCTCCACGGGGACGGCAACGAAACCCAT
ACGACGATCCCGATGGTTTAAGAACTCACGCACCGTTACGTGTGATTCCTATGAGCCATCAATCTCAGAT
CAGCGACAAGTACATCTTAGGACGAGAACTCGGTCGCGGCGAATTCGGAATCACGTATCTTTGTACAGAT
AGAGAGACTCGTGAAGCTTTAGCTTGCAAATCAATCTCCAAGAGAAAGCTCCGAACCGCCGTCGATGTGG
AAGACGTCCGTCGTGAAGTCACGATCATGTCAACTTTACCGGAACACCCAAACGTTGTGAAACTTAAAGC
GACTTATGAGGATAACGAGAACGTGCATCTTGTGATGGAGCTTTGTGAAGGAGGTGAGCTTTTTGATCGG
ATTGTTGCCAGAGGACATTATACAGAGCGTGCGGCGGCTACCGTCGCGAGAACGATCGCGGAGGTTGTGA
GGATGTGTCATGTCAATGGTGTTATGCATAGAGATTTGAAGCCTGAGAATTTCTTGTTTGCTAACAAGAA
GGAGAATTCTGCACTTAAGGCTATTGATTTTGGTTTATCTGTTCTCTTTAAACCTGGAGAGAGGTTTACA
GAGATTGTTGGAAGTCCTTATTATATGGCTCCAGAAGTGTTGAAGAGAAATTATGGACCAGAGGTTGATG
TGTGGAGTGCTGGAGTTATCCTCTACATCTTGCTTTGTGGTGTTCCTCCGTTTTGGGCAGAGACTGAACA
AGGTGTGGCTCTTGCCATCTTGAGGGGAGTTCTTGATTTTAAGAGAGATCCTTGGTCGCAGATATCAGAG
AGCGCAAAGAGCCTTGTGAAGCAGATGTTGGAACCTGATTCAACTAAGCGTTTGACTGCTCAGCAAGTTC
TTGATCACCCTTGGATACAGAATGCAAAGAAAAGGCCTTCTGACTACAAGGACGACGATGACAAGTGACT
GCAGATCGTTCAAACATTTGGCAATAAAGTTTCTTAAGATTGAATCCTGTTGCCGGTCTTGCGATGATTA
TCATATAATTTCTGTTGAATTACGTTAAGCATGTAATAATTAACATGTAATGCATGACGTTATTTATGAG
ATGGGTTTTTATGATTAGAGTCCCGCAATTATACATTTAATACGCGATAGAAAACAAAATATAGCGCGCA
AACTAGGATAAATTATCGCGCGCGGTGTCATCTATGTTACTAGATCCGATGATAAGCTGTCAAACATGAG
AATTCGTAATCATGGTCATAGCTGTTTCCTGTGTGAAATTGTTATCCGCTCACAATTCCACACAACATAC
GAGCCGGAAGCATAAAGTGTAAAGCCTGGGGTGCCTAATGAGTGAGCTAACTCACATTAATTGCGTTGCG
CTCACTGCCCGCTTTCCAGTCGGGAAACCTGTCGTGCCAGCTGCATTAATGAATCGGCCAACGCGCGGGG
AGAGGCGGTTTGCGTATTGGGCGCTCTTCCGCTTCCTCGCTCACTGACTCGCTGCGCTCGGTCGTTCGGC
TGCGGCGAGCGGTATCAGCTCACTCAAAGGCGGTAATACGGTTATCCACAGAATCAGGGGATAACGCAGG
AAAGAACATGTGAGCAAAAGGCCAGCAAAAGGCCAGGAACCGTAAAAAGGCCGCGTTGCTGGCGTTTTTC
CATAGGCTCCGCCCCCCTGACGAGCATCACAAAAATCGACGCTCAAGTCAGAGGTGGCGAAACCCGACAG
GACTATAAAGATACCAGGCGTTTCCCCCTGGAAGCTCCCTCGTGCGCTCTCCTGTTCCGACCCTGCCGCT
TACCGGATACCTGTCCGCCTTTCTCCCTTCGGGAAGCGTGGCGCTTTCTCATAGCTCACGCTGTAGGTAT
CTCAGTTCGGTGTAGGTCGTTCGCTCCAAGCTGGGCTGTGTGCACGAACCCCCCGTTCAGCCCGACCGCT
GCGCCTTATCCGGTAACTATCGTCTTGAGTCCAACCCGGTAAGACACGACTTATCGCCACTGGCAGCAGC
CACTGGTAACAGGATTAGCAGAGCGAGGTATGTAGGCGGTGCTACAGAGTTCTTGAAGTGGTGGCCTAAC
TACGGCTACACTAGAAGAACAGTATTTGGTATCTGCGCTCTGCTGAAGCCAGTTACCTTCGGAAAAAGAG
TTGGTAGCTCTTGATCCGGCAAACAAACCACCGCTGGTAGCGGTGGTTTTTTTGTTTGCAAGCAGCAGAT
TACGCGCAGAAAAAAAGGATCTCAAGAAGATCCTTTGATCTTTTCTACGGGGTCTGACGCTCAGTGGAAC
GAAAACTCACGTTAAGGGATTTTGGTCATGAGATTATCAAAAAGGATCTTCACCTAGATCCTTTTAAATT
AAAAATGAAGTTTTAAATCAATCTAAAGTATATATGAGTAAACTTGGTCTGACAGTTACCAATGCTTAAT
CAGTGAGGCACCTATCTCAGCGATCTGTCTATTTCGTTCATCCATAGTTGCCTGACTCCCCGTCGTGTAG
ATAACTACGATACGGGAGGGCTTACCATCTGGCCCCAGTGCTGCAATGATACCGCGAGACCCACGCTCAC
CGGCTCCAGATTTATCAGCAATAAACCAGCCAGCCGGAAGGGCCGAGCGCAGAAGTGGTCCTGCAACTTT
ATCCGCCTCCATCCAGTCTATTAATTGTTGCCGGGAAGCTAGAGTAAGTAGTTCGCCAGTTAATAGTTTG
CGCAACGTTGTTGCCATTGCTACAGGCATCGTGGTGTCACGCTCGTCGTTTGGTATGGCTTCATTCAGCT
CCGGTTCCCAACGATCAAGGCGAGTTACATGATCCCCCATGTTGTGCAAAAAAGCGGTTAGCTCCTTCGG
TCCTCCGATCGTTGTCAGAAGTAAGTTGGCCGCAGTGTTATCACTCATGGTTATGGCAGCACTGCATAAT
TCTCTTACTGTCATGCCATCCGTAAGATGCTTTTCTGTGACTGGTGAGTACTCAACCAAGTCATTCTGAG
AATAGTGTATGCGGCGACCGAGTTGCTCTTGCCCGGCGTCAATACGGGATAATACCGCGCCACATAGCAG
AACTTTAAAAGTGCTCATCATTGGAAAACGTTCTTCGGGGCGAAAACTCTCAAGGATCTTACCGCTGTTG
AGATCCAGTTCGATGTAACCCACTCGTGCACCCAACTGATCTTCAGCATCTTTTACTTTCACCAGCGTTT
CTGGGTGAGCAAAAACAGGAAGGCAAAATGCCGCAAAAAAGGGAATAAGGGCGACACGGAAATGTTGAAT
ACTCATACTCTTCCTTTTTCAATATTATTGAAGCATTTATCAGGGTTATTGTCTCATGAGCGGATACATA
TTTGAATGTATTTAGAAAAATAAACAAATAGGGGTTCCGCGCACATTTCCCCGAAAAGTGCCACCTGACG
TCTAAGAAACCATTATTATCATGACATTAACCTATAAAAATAGGCGTATCACGAGGCCCTTTCGTCTCGC
GCGTTTCGGTGATGACGGTGAAAACCTCTGACACATGCAGCTCCCGGAGACGGTCACAGCTTGTCTGTAA
GCGGATGCCGGGAGCAGACAAGCCCGTCAGGGCGCGTCAGCGGGTGTTGGCGGGTGTCGGGGCTGGCTTA
ACTATGCGGCATCAGAGCAGATTGTACTGAGAGTGCACCATATGCGGTGTGAAATACCGCACAGATGCGT
AAGGAGAAAATACCGCATCAGGCGCCATTCGCCATTCAGGCTGCGCAACTGTTGGGAAGGGCGATCGGTG
CGGGCCTCTTCGCTATTACGCCAGCTGGCGAAAGGGGGATGTGCTGCAAGGCGATTAAGTTGGGTAACGC
CAGGGTTTTCCCAGTCACGACGTTGTAAAACGACGGCCAGTGCCAAGCTTCTAGAGATCCGTCAACATGG
TGGAGCACGACACTCTCGTCTACTCCAAGAATATCAAAGATACAGTCTCAGAAGACCAAAGGGCTAT
